Addgene plasmid #158471: pLEX307-CTSS-G418
Purpose: Constitutive lentiviral expression of human CTSS.
Depositing lab: Alejandro Chavez & Sho Iketani. Depositing organization: Columbia University.
Backbone
  Vector backbone: pLEX307
  Vector type: Mammalian Expression, Lentiviral
  Selectable markers: Neomycin (select with G418)
Growth in bacteria
  Bacterial resistance: Ampicillin, 100 μg/mL
  Growth temperature: 30°C
  Growth strain: NEB Stable
  Copy number: High Copy
Gene/Insert
  Gene/Insert name: CTSS
  Species: H. sapiens (human)
  Entrez Gene: CTSS
  Cloning method: Gateway Cloning
  Sequencing primers: 5′ EF1a-F; 3′ WPRE-R
Terms and licenses: Academic/Nonprofit Terms; Industry Terms: Not Available to Industry
Depositor comments: The authors have noticed that recombination within the pLEX307 backbone can occur. All users are advised to sequence the vectors and restriction digest them and run them on a gel to ensure they show the expected full length insert and plasmid size. In cases where recombination has occurred, it is typically between the viral LTR elements in the vector, although recombination between the gateway cloning sites has also been observed.
How to cite: pLEX307-CTSS-G418 was a gift from Alejandro Chavez & Sho Iketani (Addgene plasmid # 158471 ; http://n2t.net/addgene:158471 ; RRID:Addgene_158471)
