[The description below was written by a language model from this plasmid's Addgene catalogue record and pLannotate feature annotations shown in this document.]
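Description:
pLEX307-CTSS-G418 is a lentiviral transfer plasmid built on the pLEX307 backbone for constitutive expression of human cathepsin S (CTSS), a thiol protease known for its role in processing the invariant chain during MHC class II antigen presentation. In bacteria it is maintained through a high-copy ColE1/pUC-type origin and selected with ampicillin via the β-lactamase gene. An f1 origin and remnants of lac and phage promoter sequences from the cloning backbone are also present.

The viral cassette follows a third-generation, self-inactivating layout. An RSV promoter fused to a truncated HIV-1 5' LTR drives genomic RNA production in packaging cells, followed by the Ψ packaging signal with a partial gag sequence, the Rev response element for Rev-dependent nuclear export, a central polypurine tract, and a ΔU3 3' LTR that disables LTR promoter activity after integration. Within this unit, an SV40 early promoter drives the Tn5 neomycin phosphotransferase gene, allowing G418 selection of transduced mammalian cells. Downstream, the human EF-1α promoter drives the CTSS coding sequence. The insert was introduced by Gateway recombination and is flanked by attB1 and attB2 sites. A V5 epitope tag lies just after attB2, although the record does not say whether it is read in frame with CTSS. A WPRE downstream enhances transcript expression.

The construct is intended for producing lentivirus to generate cells stably expressing CTSS. The depositors caution that the pLEX307 backbone is prone to recombination, typically between the LTRs and occasionally between the Gateway sites, so the plasmid's integrity should be verified before use.
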