Features (pLannotate 1.2.2; 33 found; start..end, strand, type, name):
     23..89      +  CDS            small t antigen (fragment): SV40 (simian virus 40) small t antigen
     96..1274    +  promoter       EF-1α promoter: strong constitutive promoter for human elongation factor EF-1α
   1294..1318    +  protein_bind   attB1: mutant version of attB; recombination site for the Gateway® BP reaction BP Clonase™
   1324..2316    +  CDS            CTSS: CATS_HUMAN - Experimental evidence at protein level: Swiss-Prot protein existence level 1. Thiol protease. Key protease responsible for the removal of the invariant chain from MHC class II molecules and MHC class II antigen presentation (PubMed:30612035). The bond-specificity of this proteinase is in part similar to the specificities of cathepsin L. From Homo sapiens (Human).
   2321..2345    -  protein_bind   attB2: mutant version of attB; recombination site for the Gateway® BP reaction BP Clonase™
   2353..2394    +  CDS            V5 tag: epitope tag from simian virus 5
   2445..3033    +  misc_feature   WPRE: woodchuck hepatitis virus posttranscriptional regulatory element
   3084..3103    +  misc_feature   cPPT/CTS (fragment): central polypurine tract and central termination sequence of HIV-1
   3105..3338    +  LTR            3' LTR (ΔU3): self-inactivating 3' long terminal repeat (LTR) from HIV-1
   3416..3537    +  polyA_signal   SV40 poly(A) signal: SV40 polyadenylation signal
   3577..3712    +  rep_origin     SV40 ori: SV40 origin of replication
   3733..3751    -  promoter       T7 promoter: promoter for bacteriophage T7 RNA polymerase
   3759..3914    +  CDS            lacZα (fragment): LacZα fragment of β-galactosidase; lacZ fragment
   3919..4347    +  rep_origin     f1 ori (sequence partly withheld): f1 bacteriophage origin of replication; arrow indicates direction of (+) strand synthesis
   4400..4504    +  promoter       AmpR promoter: bla
   4505..5365    +  CDS            AmpR: β-lactamase; bla; confers resistance to ampicillin, carbenicillin, and related antibiotics
   5536..6124    +  rep_origin     ori: high-copy-number ColE1/pMB1/pBR322/pUC origin of replication
   6307..6399    +  CDS            lacI (fragment): lac repressor; lacI; The lac repressor binds to the lac operator to inhibit transcription in E. coli. This inhibition can be relieved by adding lactose or isopropyl-β-D-thiogalactopyranoside (IPTG).
   6412..6433    +  protein_bind   CAP binding site: CAP binding activates transcription in the presence of cAMP. E. coli catabolite activator protein
   6448..6478    +  promoter       lac promoter: promoter for the E. coli lac operon
   6486..6502    +  protein_bind   lac operator: The lac repressor binds to the lac operator to inhibit transcription in E. coli. This inhibition can be relieved by adding lactose or isopropyl-β-D-thiogalactopyranoside (IPTG). lac repressor encoded by lacI
   6547..6565    +  promoter       T3 promoter: promoter for bacteriophage T3 RNA polymerase
   6593..6819    +  promoter       RSV promoter: Rous sarcoma virus enhancer/promoter
   6820..7000    +  LTR            5' LTR (truncated): truncated 5' long terminal repeat (LTR) from HIV-1
   7047..7172    +  misc_feature   HIV-1 Ψ: packaging signal of human immunodeficiency virus type 1
   7156..7519    +  CDS            HIV-1 gag (fragment): gag protein from human immunodeficiency virus 1; gag
   7665..7898    +  misc_feature   RRE: The Rev response element (RRE) of HIV-1 allows for Rev-dependent mRNA export from the nucleus to the cytoplasm.
   8275..8301    +  CDS            Rev (fragment): human immunodeficiency virus 1 (HIV-1) Rev protein; rev; enhances nuclear export of unspliced and incompletely spliced viral mRNAs
   8308..8331    +  promoter       SV40 promoter (fragment): SV40 early promoter
   8332..8403    +  promoter       SV40 promoter (fragment): SV40 enhancer and early promoter
   8427..8562    +  rep_origin     SV40 ori: SV40 origin of replication
   8604..9398    +  CDS            NeoR/KanR: aminoglycoside phosphotransferase from Tn5; aph(3')-II (or nptII); confers resistance to neomycin, kanamycin, and G418 (Geneticin®)
   9446..9563    +  misc_feature   cPPT/CTS: central polypurine tract and central termination sequence of HIV-1
>Addgene plasmid #158471 | pLEX307-CTSS-G418 | addgene full sequence | sequence record 308129 | Addgene NGS Result
CTCGAGGCCTGCAGGTGCAAAGATGGATAAAGTTTTAAACAGAGAGGAATCTTTGCAGCTAATGGACCTT
CTAGGTCTTGAAAGGAGTGGGAATTGGCTCCGGTGCCCGTCAGTGGGCAGAGCGCACATCGCCCACAGTC
CCCGAGAAGTTGGGGGGAGGGGTCGGCAATTGAACCGGTGCCTAGAGAAGGTGGCGCGGGGTAAACTGGG
AAAGTGATGTCGTGTACTGGCTCCGCCTTTTTCCCGAGGGTGGGGGAGAACCGTATATAAGTGCAGTAGT
CGCCGTGAACGTTCTTTTTCGCAACGGGTTTGCCGCCAGAACACAGGTAAGTGCCGTGTGTGGTTCCCGC
GGGCCTGGCCTCTTTACGGGTTATGGCCCTTGCGTGCCTTGAATTACTTCCACCTGGCTGCAGTACGTGA
TTCTTGATCCCGAGCTTCGGGTTGGAAGTGGGTGGGAGAGTTCGAGGCCTTGCGCTTAAGGAGCCCCTTC
GCCTCGTGCTTGAGTTGAGGCCTGGCCTGGGCGCTGGGGCCGCCGCGTGCGAATCTGGTGGCACCTTCGC
GCCTGTCTCGCTGCTTTCGATAAGTCTCTAGCCATTTAAAATTTTTGATGACCTGCTGCGACGCTTTTTT
TCTGGCAAGATAGTCTTGTAAATGCGGGCCAAGATCTGCACACTGGTATTTCGGTTTTTGGGGCCGCGGG
CGGCGACGGGGCCCGTGCGTCCCAGCGCACATGTTCGGCGAGGCGGGGCCTGCGAGCGCGGCCACCGAGA
ATCGGACGGGGGTAGTCTCAAGCTGGCCGGCCTGCTCTGGTGCCTGGCCTCGCGCCGCCGTGTATCGCCC
CGCCCTGGGCGGCAAGGCTGGCCCGGTCGGCACCAGTTGCGTGAGCGGAAAGATGGCCGCTTCCCGGCCC
TGCTGCAGGGAGCTCAAAATGGAGGACGCGGCGCTCGGGAGAGCGGGCGGGTGAGTCACCCACACAAAGG
AAAAGGGCCTTTCCGTCCTCAGCCGTCGCTTCATGTGACTCCACGGAGTACCGGGCGCCGTCCAGGCACC
TCGATTAGTTCTCGAGCTTTTGGAGTACGTCGTCTTTAGGTTGGGGGGAGGGGTTTTATGCGATGGAGTT
TCCCCACACTGAGTGGGTGGAGACTGAAGTTAGGCCAGCTTGGCACTTGATGTAATTCTCCTTGGAATTT
GCCCTTTTTGAGTTTGGATCTTGGTTCATTCTCAAGCCTCAGACAGTGGTTCAAAGTTTTTTTCTTCCAT
TTCAGGTGTCGTGAGGCTAGCATCGATTGATCAACAAGTTTGTACAAAAAAGCAGGCTACAAAATGAAAC
GGCTGGTTTGTGTGCTCTTGGTGTGCTCCTCTGCAGTGGCACAGTTGCATAAAGATCCTACCCTGGATCA
CCACTGGCATCTCTGGAAGAAAACCTATGGCAAACAATACAAGGAAAAGAATGAAGAAGCAGTACGACGT
CTCATCTGGGAAAAGAATCTAAAGTTTGTGATGCTTCACAACCTGGAGCATTCAATGGGAATGCACTCAT
ACGATCTGGGCATGAACCACCTGGGAGACATGACCAGTGAAGAAGTGATGTCTTTGATGAGTTCCCTGAG
AGTTCCCAGCCAGTGGCAGAGAAATATCACATATAAGTCAAACCCTAATCGAATATTGCCTGATTCTGTG
GACTGGAGAGAGAAAGGGTGTGTTACTGAAGTGAAATATCAAGGTTCTTGTGGTGCTTGCTGGGCTTTCA
GTGCTGTGGGGGCCCTGGAAGCACAGCTGAAGCTGAAAACAGGAAAGCTGGTGTCTCTCAGTGCCCAGAA
CCTGGTGGATTGCTCAACTGAAAAATATGGAAACAAAGGCTGCAATGGTGGCTTCATGACAACGGCTTTC
CAGTACATCATTGATAACAAGGGCATCGACTCAGACGCTTCCTATCCCTACAAAGCCATGGATCAGAAAT
GTCAATATGACTCAAAATATCGTGCTGCCACATGTTCAAAGTACACTGAACTTCCTTATGGCAGAGAAGA
TGTCCTGAAAGAAGCTGTGGCCAATAAAGGCCCAGTGTCTGTTGGTGTAGATGCGCGTCATCCTTCTTTC
TTCCTCTACAGAAGTGGTGTCTACTATGAACCATCCTGTACTCAGAATGTGAATCATGGTGTACTTGTGG
TTGGCTATGGTGATCTTAATGGGAAAGAATACTGGCTTGTGAAAAACAGCTGGGGCCACAACTTTGGTGA
AGAAGGATATATTCGGATGGCAAGAAATAAAGGAAATCATTGTGGGATTGCTAGCTTTCCCTCTTACCCA
GAAATCTAGAACCCAGCTTTCTTGTACAAAGTGGTTGATATCGGTAAGCCTATCCCTAACCCTCTCCTCG
GTCTCGATTCTACGTAGTAATGAACTAGTACCGGTTAAGTCGACAATCAACGCGTTAAGTCGACAATCAA
CCTCTGGATTACAAAATTTGTGAAAGATTGACTGGTATTCTTAACTATGTTGCTCCTTTTACGCTATGTG
GATACGCTGCTTTAATGCCTTTGTATCATGCTATTGCTTCCCGTATGGCTTTCATTTTCTCCTCCTTGTA
TAAATCCTGGTTGCTGTCTCTTTATGAGGAGTTGTGGCCCGTTGTCAGGCAACGTGGCGTGGTGTGCACT
GTGTTTGCTGACGCAACCCCCACTGGTTGGGGCATTGCCACCACCTGTCAGCTCCTTTCCGGGACTTTCG
CTTTCCCCCTCCCTATTGCCACGGCGGAACTCATCGCCGCCTGCCTTGCCCGCTGCTGGACAGGGGCTCG
GCTGTTGGGCACTGACAATTCCGTGGTGTTGTCGGGGAAATCATCGTCCTTTCCTTGGCTGCTCGCCTGT
GTTGCCACCTGGATTCTGCGCGGGACGTCCTTCTGCTACGTCCCTTCGGCCCTCAATCCAGCGGACCTTC
CTTCCCGCGGCCTGCTGCCGGCTCTGCGGCCTCTTCCGCGTCTTCGCCTTCGCCCTCAGACGAGTCGGAT
CTCCCTTTGGGCCGCCTCCCCGCGTCGACTTTAAGACCAATGACTTACAAGGCAGCTGTAGATCTTAGCC
ACTTTTTAAAAGAAAAGGGGGGACTGGAAGGGCTAATTCACTCCCAACGAAGACAAGATCTGCTTTTTGC
TTGTACTGGGTCTCTCTGGTTAGACCAGATCTGAGCCTGGGAGCTCTCTGGCTAACTAGGGAACCCACTG
CTTAAGCCTCAATAAAGCTTGCCTTGAGTGCTTCAAGTAGTGTGTGCCCGTCTGTTGTGTGACTCTGGTA
ACTAGAGATCCCTCAGACCCTTTTAGTCAGTGTGGAAAATCTCTAGCAGTACGTATAGTAGTTCATGTCA
TCTTATTATTCAGTATTTATAACTTGCAAAGAAATGAATATCAGAGAGTGAGAGGAACTTGTTTATTGCA
GCTTATAATGGTTACAAATAAAGCAATAGCATCACAAATTTCACAAATAAAGCATTTTTTTCACTGCATT
CTAGTTGTGGTTTGTCCAAACTCATCAATGTATCTTATCATGTCTGGCTCTAGCTATCCCGCCCCTAACT
CCGCCCATCCCGCCCCTAACTCCGCCCAGTTCCGCCCATTCTCCGCCCCATGGCTGACTAATTTTTTTTA
TTTATGCAGAGGCCGAGGCCGCCTCGGCCTCTGAGCTATTCCAGAAGTAGTGAGGAGGCTTTTTTGGAGG
CCTAGGGACGTACCCAATTCGCCCTATAGTGAGTCGTATTACGCGCGCTCACTGGCCGTCGTTTTACAAC
GTCGTGACTGGGAAAACCCTGGCGTTACCCAACTTAATCGCCTTGCAGCACATCCCCCTTTCGCCAGCTG
GCGTAATAGCGAAGAGGCCCGCACCGATCGCCCTTCCCAACAGTTGCGCAGCCTGAATGGCGAATGGG
[124 nt withheld, positions 3919-4042]
C
[91 nt withheld, positions 4044-4134]
A
[49 nt withheld, positions 4136-4184]
CCTTTGACGTTGGAGTCCACGTTCTTT
[37 nt withheld, positions 4212-4248]
ACCCTATCTCGGTCTATTCTTTTGATTTATAAGGGATTTTGCCGATTTCGGCCTATTGGTTAAAAAATGA
GCTGATTTAACAAAAATTTAACGCGAATTTTAACAAAATATTAACGCTTACAATTTAGGTGGCACTTTTC
GGGGAAATGTGCGCGGAACCCCTATTTGTTTATTTTTCTAAATACATTCAAATATGTATCCGCTCATGAG
ACAATAACCCTGATAAATGCTTCAATAATATTGAAAAAGGAAGAGTATGAGTATTCAACATTTCCGTGTC
GCCCTTATTCCCTTTTTTGCGGCATTTTGCCTTCCTGTTTTTGCTCACCCAGAAACGCTGGTGAAAGTAA
AAGATGCTGAAGATCAGTTGGGTGCACGAGTGGGTTACATCGAACTGGATCTCAACAGCGGTAAGATCCT
TGAGAGTTTTCGCCCCGAAGAACGTTTTCCAATGATGAGCACTTTTAAAGTTCTGCTATGTGGCGCGGTA
TTATCCCGTATTGACGCCGGGCAAGAGCAACTCGGTCGCCGCATACACTATTCTCAGAATGACTTGGTTG
AGTACTCACCAGTCACAGAAAAGCATCTTACGGATGGCATGACAGTAAGAGAATTATGCAGTGCTGCCAT
AACCATGAGTGATAACACTGCGGCCAACTTACTTCTGACAACGATCGGAGGACCGAAGGAGCTAACCGCT
TTTTTGCACAACATGGGGGATCATGTAACTCGCCTTGATCGTTGGGAACCGGAGCTGAATGAAGCCATAC
CAAACGACGAGCGTGACACCACGATGCCTGTAGCAATGGCAACAACGTTGCGCAAACTATTAACTGGCGA
ACTACTTACTCTAGCTTCCCGGCAACAATTAATAGACTGGATGGAGGCGGATAAAGTTGCAGGACCACTT
CTGCGCTCGGCCCTTCCGGCTGGCTGGTTTATTGCTGATAAATCTGGAGCCGGTGAGCGTGGGTCTCGCG
GTATCATTGCAGCACTGGGGCCAGATGGTAAGCCCTCCCGTATCGTAGTTATCTACACGACGGGGAGTCA
GGCAACTATGGATGAACGAAATAGACAGATCGCTGAGATAGGTGCCTCACTGATTAAGCATTGGTAACTG
TCAGACCAAGTTTACTCATATATACTTTAGATTGATTTAAAACTTCATTTTTAATTTAAAAGGATCTAGG
TGAAGATCCTTTTTGATAATCTCATGACCAAAATCCCTTAACGTGAGTTTTCGTTCCACTGAGCGTCAGA
CCCCGTAGAAAAGATCAAAGGATCTTCTTGAGATCCTTTTTTTCTGCGCGTAATCTGCTGCTTGCAAACA
AAAAAACCACCGCTACCAGCGGTGGTTTGTTTGCCGGATCAAGAGCTACCAACTCTTTTTCCGAAGGTAA
CTGGCTTCAGCAGAGCGCAGATACCAAATACTGTTCTTCTAGTGTAGCCGTAGTTAGGCCACCACTTCAA
GAACTCTGTAGCACCGCCTACATACCTCGCTCTGCTAATCCTGTTACCAGTGGCTGCTGCCAGTGGCGAT
AAGTCGTGTCTTACCGGGTTGGACTCAAGACGATAGTTACCGGATAAGGCGCAGCGGTCGGGCTGAACGG
GGGGTTCGTGCACACAGCCCAGCTTGGAGCGAACGACCTACACCGAACTGAGATACCTACAGCGTGAGCT
ATGAGAAAGCGCCACGCTTCCCGAAGGGAGAAAGGCGGACAGGTATCCGGTAAGCGGCAGGGTCGGAACA
GGAGAGCGCACGAGGGAGCTTCCAGGGGGAAACGCCTGGTATCTTTATAGTCCTGTCGGGTTTCGCCACC
TCTGACTTGAGCGTCGATTTTTGTGATGCTCGTCAGGGGGGCGGAGCCTATGGAAAAACGCCAGCAACGC
GGCCTTTTTACGGTTCCTGGCCTTTTGCTGGCCTTTTGCTCACATGTTCTTTCCTGCGTTATCCCCTGAT
TCTGTGGATAACCGTATTACCGCCTTTGAGTGAGCTGATACCGCTCGCCGCAGCCGAACGACCGAGCGCA
GCGAGTCAGTGAGCGAGGAAGCGGAAGAGCGCCCAATACGCAAACCGCCTCTCCCCGCGCGTTGGCCGAT
TCATTAATGCAGCTGGCACGACAGGTTTCCCGACTGGAAAGCGGGCAGTGAGCGCAACGCAATTAATGTG
AGTTAGCTCACTCATTAGGCACCCCAGGCTTTACACTTTATGCTTCCGGCTCGTATGTTGTGTGGAATTG
TGAGCGGATAACAATTTCACACAGGAAACAGCTATGACCATGATTACGCCAAGCGCGCAATTAACCCTCA
CTAAAGGGAACAAAAGCTGGAGCTGCAAGCTTAATGTAGTCTTATGCAATACTCTTGTAGTCTTGCAACA
TGGTAACGATGAGTTAGCAACATGCCTTACAAGGAGAGAAAAAGCACCGTGCATGCCGATTGGTGGAAGT
AAGGTGGTACGATCGTGCCTTATTAGGAAGGCAACAGACGGGTCTGACATGGATTGGACGAACCACTGAA
TTGCCGCATTGCAGAGATATTGTATTTAAGTGCCTAGCTCGATACATAAACGGGTCTCTCTGGTTAGACC
AGATCTGAGCCTGGGAGCTCTCTGGCTAACTAGGGAACCCACTGCTTAAGCCTCAATAAAGCTTGCCTTG
AGTGCTTCAAGTAGTGTGTGCCCGTCTGTTGTGTGACTCTGGTAACTAGAGATCCCTCAGACCCTTTTAG
TCAGTGTGGAAAATCTCTAGCAGTGGCGCCCGAACAGGGACTTGAAAGCGAAAGGGAAACCAGAGGAGCT
CTCTCGACGCAGGACTCGGCTTGCTGAAGCGCGCACGGCAAGAGGCGAGGGGCGGCGACTGGTGAGTACG
CCAAAAATTTTGACTAGCGGAGGCTAGAAGGAGAGAGATGGGTGCGAGAGCGTCAGTATTAAGCGGGGGA
GAATTAGATCGCGATGGGAAAAAATTCGGTTAAGGCCAGGGGGAAAGAAAAAATATAAATTAAAACATAT
AGTATGGGCAAGCAGGGAGCTAGAACGATTCGCAGTTAATCCTGGCCTGTTAGAAACATCAGAAGGCTGT
AGACAAATACTGGGACAGCTACAACCATCCCTTCAGACAGGATCAGAAGAACTTAGATCATTATATAATA
CAGTAGCAACCCTCTATTGTGTGCATCAAAGGATAGAGATAAAAGACACCAAGGAAGCTTTAGACAAGAT
AGAGGAAGAGCAAAACAAAAGTAAGACCACCGCACAGCAAGCGGCCGCTGATCTTCAGACCTGGAGGAGG
AGATATGAGGGACAATTGGAGAAGTGAATTATATAAATATAAAGTAGTAAAAATTGAACCATTAGGAGTA
GCACCCACCAAGGCAAAGAGAAGAGTGGTGCAGAGAGAAAAAAGAGCAGTGGGAATAGGAGCTTTGTTCC
TTGGGTTCTTGGGAGCAGCAGGAAGCACTATGGGCGCAGCGTCAATGACGCTGACGGTACAGGCCAGACA
ATTATTGTCTGGTATAGTGCAGCAGCAGAACAATTTGCTGAGGGCTATTGAGGCGCAACAGCATCTGTTG
CAACTCACAGTCTGGGGCATCAAGCAGCTCCAGGCAAGAATCCTGGCTGTGGAAAGATACCTAAAGGATC
AACAGCTCCTGGGGATTTGGGGTTGCTCTGGAAAACTCATTTGCACCACTGCTGTGCCTTGGAATGCTAG
TTGGAGTAATAAATCTCTGGAACAGATTTGGAATCACACGACCTGGATGGAGTGGGACAGAGAAATTAAC
AATTACACAAGCTTAATACACTCCTTAATTGAAGAATCGCAAAACCAGCAAGAAAAGAATGAACAAGAAT
TATTGGAATTAGATAAATGGGCAAGTTTGTGGAATTGGTTTAACATAACAAATTGGCTGTGGTATATAAA
ATTATTCATAATGATAGTAGGAGGCTTGGTAGGTTTAAGAATAGTTTTTGCTGTACTTTCTATAGTGAAT
AGAGTTAGGCAGGGATATTCACCATTATCGTTTCAGACCCACCTCCCAACCCCGAGGGGACCCATGCATT
GCATCTCAATTAGTCAGCAACCAGGTGTGGAAAGTCCCCAGGCTCCCCAGCAGGCAGAAGTATGCAAAGC
ATGCGTCTCAATTAGTCAGCAACCATAGTCCCGCCCCTAACTCCGCCCATCCCGCCCCTAACTCCGCCCA
GTTCCGCCCATTCTCCGCCCCATGGCTGACTAATTTTTTTTATTTATGCAGAGGCCGAGGCCGCCTCGGC
CTCTGAGCTATTCCAGAAGTAGTGAGGAGGCTTTTTTGGAGGCCTAGGCTTTTGCAAAAAGCTTTCTAGA
GGTACCGTGGCCACCATGATTGAACAAGATGGATTGCACGCAGGTTCTCCGGCCGCTTGGGTGGAGAGGC
TATTCGGCTATGACTGGGCACAACAGACAATCGGCTGCTCTGATGCCGCCGTGTTCCGGCTGTCAGCGCA
GGGGCGCCCGGTTCTTTTTGTCAAGACCGACCTGTCCGGTGCCCTGAATGAACTGCAAGACGAGGCAGCG
CGGCTATCGTGGCTGGCCACGACGGGCGTTCCTTGCGCAGCTGTGCTCGACGTTGTCACTGAAGCGGGAA
GGGACTGGCTGCTATTGGGCGAAGTGCCGGGGCAGGATCTCCTGTCATCTCACCTTGCTCCTGCCGAGAA
AGTATCCATCATGGCTGATGCAATGCGGCGGCTGCATACGCTTGATCCGGCTACCTGCCCATTCGACCAC
CAAGCGAAACATCGCATCGAGCGAGCACGTACTCGGATGGAAGCCGGTCTTGTCGATCAGGATGATCTGG
ACGAAGAGCATCAGGGGCTCGCGCCAGCCGAACTGTTCGCCAGGCTCAAGGCGAGCATGCCCGACGGCGA
GGATCTCGTCGTGACCCATGGCGATGCCTGCTTGCCGAATATCATGGTGGAAAATGGCCGCTTTTCTGGA
TTCATCGACTGTGGCCGGCTGGGTGTGGCGGACCGCTATCAGGACATAGCGTTGGCTACCCGTGATATTG
CTGAAGAGCTTGGCGGCGAATGGGCTGACCGCTTCCTCGTGCTTTACGGTATCGCCGCTCCCGATTCGCA
GCGCATCGCCTTCTATCGCCTTCTTGACGAGTTCTTCTGAGTTAACGAATTCTAGATCTTGAGACAAATG
GCAGTATTCATCCACAATTTTAAAAGAAAAGGGGGGATTGGGGGGTACAGTGCAGGGGAAAGAATAGTAG
ACATAATAGCAACAGACATACAAACTAAAGAATTACAAAAACAAATTACAAAAATTCAAAATTTTCGGGT
TTATTACAGGGACAGCAGAGATCCACTTTGGCGCCGG
